>Addgene plasmid #200329 | pSAH53 - [AVKp | wrmScarlet | tbb-2 UTR] | addgene full sequence | sequence record 396873 | Addgene NGS Result
ATTATACGAAGTTATGATATCAAAAATGATTACGCCAAGCTGTAAGTTTAAACATGATCTTACTAACTAA
CTATTCTCATTTAAATTTTCAGAGCTTAAAAATGGCTGAAATCACTCACAACGATGGATACGCTAATGCC
GTTTTGTAATTTAAATATTAGGTTGAATTGTTTGACTTTAAACTAAAAAAGCTTTACTGCGACTTCCGAT
TGTTTTAATTGAAATAAAAGAATTATTCATATCTGTGAGAGTGAAGAATAGAAAAGAACAGGTGGAAATC
AAAATATCGAGGATACAAAATCAGCTGCCAAAAAGCCCGAGAGGCCTTGTGATTTTGCCACAAAATACTT
TATAACTTTAGTCTCAGTTTGTTGTCGGTGCCTTTTTCCTAACTTCCATCAAGTGTTTTTATATCAACTA
AAAGCCGAAATGAACTAAAAAGAGACCAAAAATGGGGCCCGTTTCAAAGGGAGAGGCCGTTATAAAAGAA
TTTATGCGTTTCAAGGTCCACATGGAGGGATCCATGAACGGACACGAGTTCGAGATCGAGGGAGAGGGAG
AGGGACGTCCATACGAGGGAACCCAAACCGCCAAGGTGAGTTTTATTATCGATTTTCGGGATTTTCTACT
TGTAATTACCTTTTGTTTTTAATAAGTTGCTTTTTTCCAGCTCAAGGTCACCAAGGGAGGACCACTCCCA
TTCTCCTGGGACATCCTCTCCCCACAATTCATGTACGGATCCCGTGCCTTCACCAAGCACCCAGCCGACA
TCCCAGACTACTACAAGCAATCCTTCCCAGAGGGATTCAAGTGGGAGCGTGTCATGAACTTCGAGGACGG
AGGAGCCGTCACCGTCACCCAAGGTAGGTTTTCAGTTTCAATTTTTGTTGCAACTACCTCAACTCTATGT
TTTCAGACACCTCCCTCGAGGACGGAACCCTCATCTACAAGGTCAAGCTCCGTGGAACCAACTTCCCACC
AGACGGACCAGTCATGCAAAAGAAGACCATGGGATGGGAGGCCTCCACCGAGCGACTCTACCCAGAGGAC
GGAGTCCTCAAGGGAGACATCAAGGTAAATTTTTCAAGCTTCTAAATTCCAAAATAAACCATTTTAATTT
CTTAATTCCAGATGGCCCTCCGGCTCAAGGACGGAGGACGTTACCTCGCCGACTTCAAGACCACCTACAA
GGCCAAGAAGCCAGTCCAAATGCCAGGAGCCTACAACGTCGACCGTAAGCTCGACATCACCTCCCACAAC
GAGGACTACACCGTCGTCGAGCAATACGAGCGTTCCGAGGGACGTCACTCCACCGGAGGAATGGACGAGC
TCTACAAGCCCGGGTGATGGTCTCTGAGCTATGCAAAATCCTTTCAAGCATTCCCTTCTTCTCTATCACT
CTTCTTTCTTTTTGTCAAAAAATTCTCTCGCTAATTTATTTGCTTTTTTAATGTTATTATTTTATGACTT
TTTATAGTCACTGAAAAGTTTGCATCTGAGTGAAGTGAATGCTATCAAAATGTGATTCTGATATCCAGGA
AACGGAGAATCTGTGCGGCAATGTCTTATCATTTGAAACGCGCCGTATCGATGCTGACATCATGCGGCTC
CCGTGTTAGTCGAGAAGATGGGTACGGGCCTTTATTCATCCAACACTCTACGGCTTCTTCAAGAGCTAGT
AGGGCACCCTGTAGTTGGAAAGGGATTATTTCGTATGGCGAGCCCATACCGTCTTTCTTGCGGAAGCTTA
ACACGATAGGAAGTTGGATAGTTTCGAACGATGGTTCCATACGGAACGCTGTCTCAAGGATGAGTCTGAC
GGAGTGTAACTCGAAGGCTAGGTGGAGGCTCAGTGATGATAAGTCTGCGATGGTGGATGCATGTGTCATG
GTCATAGCTGTTTCCTGTGTGAAATTGTTATCCGCTCAGAGGGCACAATCCTATTCCGCGCTATCCGACA
ATCTCCAAGACATTAGGTGGAGTTCAGTTCGGCGTATGGCATATGTCGCTGGAAAGAACATGTGAGCAAA
AGGCCAGCAAAAGGCCAGGAACCGTAAAAAGGCCGCGTTGCTGGCGTTTTTCCATAGGCTCCGCCCCCCT
GACGAGCATCACAAAAATCGACGCTCAAGTCAGAGGTGGCGAAACCCGACAGGACTATAAAGATACCAGG
CGTTTCCCCCTGGAAGCTCCCTCGTGCGCTCTCCTGTTCCGACCCTGCCGCTTACCGGATACCTGTCCGC
CTTTCTCCCTTCGGGAAGCGTGGCGCTTTCTCATAGCTCACGCTGTAGGTATCTCAGTTCGGTGTAGGTC
GTTCGCTCCAAGCTGGGCTGTGTGCACGAACCCCCCGTTCAGCCCGACCGCTGCGCCTTATCCGGTAACT
ATCGTCTTGAGTCCAACCCGGTAAGACACGACTTATCGCCACTGGCAGCAGCCACTGGTAACAGGATTAG
CAGAGCGAGGTATGTAGGCGGTGCTACAGAGTTCTTGAAGTGGTGGCCTAACTACGGCTACACTAGAAGA
ACAGTATTTGGTATCTGCGCTCTGCTGAAGCCAGTTACCTTCGGAAAAAGAGTTGGTAGCTCTTGATCCG
GCAAACAAACCACCGCTGGTAGCGGTGGTTTTTTTGTTTGCAAGCAGCAGATTACGCGCAGAAAAAAAGG
ATCTCAAGAAGATCCTTTGATCTTTTCTACGGGGTCTGACGCTCTATTCAACAAAGCCGCCGTCCCGTCA
AGTCAGCGTAAATGGGTAGGGGGCTTCAAATCGTCCTCGTGATACCAATTCGGAGCCTGCTTTTTTGTAC
AAACTTGTTGATAATGGCAATTCAAGGATCTTCACCTAGATCCTTTTAAATTAAAAATGAAGTTTTAAAT
CAATCTAAAGTATATATGAGTAAACTTGGTCTGACAGTTACCAATGCTTAATCAGTGAGGCACCTATCTC
AGCGATCTGTCTATTTCGTTCATCCATAGTTGCCTGACTCCCCGTCGTGTAGATAACTACGATACGGGAG
GGCTTACCATCTGGCCCCAGTGCTGCAATGATACCGCGAGAGCCACGCTCACCGGCTCCAGATTTATCAG
CAATAAACCAGCCAGCCGGAAGGGCCGAGCGCAGAAGTGGTCCTGCAACTTTATCCGCCTCCATCCAGTC
TATTAATTGTTGCCGGGAAGCTAGAGTAAGTAGTTCGCCAGTTAATAGTTTGCGCAACGTTGTTGCCATT
GCTACAGGCATCGTGGTGTCACGCTCGTCGTTTGGTATGGCTTCATTCAGCTCCGGTTCCCAACGATCAA
GGCGAGTTACATGATCCCCCATGTTGTGCAAAAAAGCGGTTAGCTCCTTCGGTCCTCCGATCGTTGTCAG
AAGTAAGTTGGCCGCAGTGTTATCACTCATGGTTATGGCAGCACTGCATAATTCTCTTACTGTCATGCCA
TCCGTAAGATGCTTTTCTGTGACTGGTGAGTACTCAACCAAGTCATTCTGAGAATAGTGTATGCGGCGAC
CGAGTTGCTCTTGCCCGGCGTCAATACGGGATAATACCGCGCCACATAGCAGAACTTTAAAAGTGCTCAT
CATTGGAAAACGTTCTTCGGGGCGAAAACTCTCAAGGATCTTACCGCTGTTGAGATCCAGTTCGATGTAA
CCCACTCGTGCACCCAACTGATCTTCAGCATCTTTTACTTTCACCAGCGTTTCTGGGTGAGCAAAAACAG
GAAGGCAAAATGCCGCAAAAAAGGGAATAAGGGCGACACGGAAATGTTGAATACTCATACTCTTCCTTTT
TCAATATTATTGAAGCATTTATCAGGGTTATTGTCTCATGAGCGGATACATATTTGAATGTATTTAGAAA
AATAAACAAATAGGGGTTCCGCGCACATTTCCCCGAAAAGTGCCAGATACCTGAAACAAAACCCATCGTA
CGGCCAAGGAAGTCTCCAATAACTGTGATCCACCACAAGCGCCAGGGTTTTCCCAGTCACGACGTTGTAA
AACGACGGCCAGTCATGCATAATCCGCACGCATCTGGAATAAGGAAGTGCCATTCCGCCTGACCTAAGTG
CTTTTCGAGATCGCCAAACCGGAGAACGATCAGGAGAATGATGAGTCGCCACAGGAGTCGGCAAGATACG
TGCGTTATAGATTTGCTCCAAACTTTTTGAAACTCAAAACGGTCGGAGCAACTGTGGAATTCAAAGTAGG
AGACATCCCAATCCATCATTTCCGAATGATCGAACGTCACTTCTTCAAAGATCGCCTTCTGAAGTGTTTT
GACTTTGAATTCGGATTCTGTATTCCGAATTCACGAAACAACTGTGAACATATCTATGAGTTCCCTCAAC
TCTCTCAACAACTCAGTGAGTCATTATTCTAAAAAGTACAATTCAAAAGACTAATCTCTTTTTCAGTGGA
CGACATGATCAACAATCCAAACGAGACTCGTTCTGACAGCTTCTATTTCGTCGATAACAAACTCGTCATG
CACAACAAAGCCGACTACTCATATGATGCATAAATCTTCATTGTTGAGTTTATCTTGTTGATTTTTGAAT
AAATTATCAACTCTTTACTTTTTAATGGGTTATGAAATAAATAAACATTGAAAACTGATAAACAACGTTC
ATCTCTATAACTTCGTATAGCATAC
Features (pLannotate 1.2.2; 10 found; start..end, strand, type, name):
    461..862     +  CDS            mScarlet (fragment): mScarlet is a basic (constitutively fluorescent) red fluorescent protein published in 2016, derived from synthetic construct. It has moderate acid sensitivity.
    916..1338    +  CDS            mScarlet (fragment): mScarlet is a basic (constitutively fluorescent) red fluorescent protein published in 2016, derived from synthetic construct. It has moderate acid sensitivity.
   1361..1530    +  terminator     tbb-2 terminator (fragment): tbb-2; transcription terminator for the C. elegans tubulin beta-2 gene
   2079..2667    -  rep_origin     ori: high-copy-number ColE1/pMB1/pBR322/pUC origin of replication
   2784..2808    -  protein_bind   attB1: mutant version of attB; recombination site for the Gateway® BP reaction BP Clonase™
   2908..3768    -  CDS            AmpR: β-lactamase; bla; confers resistance to ampicillin, carbenicillin, and related antibiotics
   3769..3873    -  promoter       AmpR promoter: bla
   3960..4003    -  CDS            lacZα (fragment): LacZα fragment of β-galactosidase; lacZ fragment
   4058..4510    +  CDS            unc-119 (fragment): UN119_CAEEL - Experimental evidence at protein level: Swiss-Prot protein existence level 1. Myristoyl-binding protein that acts as a cargo adapter: specifically binds the myristoyl moiety of a subset of N-terminally myristoylated proteins and is required for their localization. Plays a key role in ciliary membrane localization of proteins. Required for the establishment or function of the nervous system. From Caenorhabditis elegans.
   4627..15      +  protein_bind   loxP (across the origin): Cre-mediated recombination occurs in the 8-bp core sequence (GCATACAT). Cre recombinase
