[The description below was written by a language model from this plasmid's Addgene catalogue record and pLannotate feature annotations shown in this document.]
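Description:
pSAH53 is a C. elegans expression plasmid built in the Twist Amp High backbone, a high-copy cloning vector that replicates in E. coli from a ColE1/pUC-type origin and is selected with ampicillin through the β-lactamase gene and its native promoter. It belongs to a set of modular "BioPart" constructs for neuron-specific expression. Its insert is organised as three parts: an AVK-specific promoter, which the record attributes to the twk-47 gene, then the wrmScarlet coding sequence, then the tbb-2 3′ UTR.

In the 4,645 nt sequenced record, the red fluorescent protein is annotated as two adjacent mScarlet fragments separated by a short gap. This would be consistent with an intron interrupting a worm-optimised coding sequence, although the record does not say so. A fragment of the tbb-2 terminator follows directly and provides 3′ end processing. The promoter itself is not annotated, but the unannotated stretch upstream of mScarlet is where it would be expected.

The table also lists a partial unc-119 coding fragment and a loxP site spanning the sequence origin. These may relate to the MosTI single-copy insertion scheme named in the purpose field, but their role is not stated. The attB1 site and a short lacZα remnant are probably backbone residue.

According to the depositor, the plasmid can be used to mark AVK neurons with red fluorescence. It can also serve as a scaffold for AVK-restricted expression of other transgenes, as N- or C-terminal mScarlet fusions or untagged. Delivery can be by MosTI single-copy integration or as extrachromosomal arrays.
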