Addgene plasmid #200329: pSAH53 - [AVKp | wrmScarlet | tbb-2 UTR]
Purpose: mScarlet BioPart for AVK neurons. (1) Mark neurons or (2) cell-specific expression of transgenes (N or C-terminal fusions, or untagged). Compatible with single-copy insertion (MosTI) or arrays.
Depositing lab: Christian Froekjaer-Jensen. Depositing organization: King Abdullah University of Science and Technology (KAUST).
Backbone
  Vector backbone: Twist Amp High
  Backbone manufacturer: Twist Biosciences
  Vector type: Worm Expression
Growth in bacteria
  Bacterial resistance: Ampicillin, 100 μg/mL
  Growth temperature: 37°C
  Growth strain: DH5alpha
  Copy number: High Copy
Gene/Insert
  Gene/Insert name: [AVKp | wrmScarlet | tbb-2 UTR]
  Species: C. elegans (nematode)
  Promoter: WBGene00018002, twk-47
  Cloning method: Restriction Enzyme; 5′ cloning site Unknown (unknown if destroyed)
Terms and licenses: Academic/Nonprofit Terms; Industry Terms: Not Available to Industry
Depositor comments: See www.wormbuilder.org/BioParts for more information.
How to cite: pSAH53 - [AVKp | wrmScarlet | tbb-2 UTR] was a gift from Christian Froekjaer-Jensen (Addgene plasmid # 200329 ; http://n2t.net/addgene:200329 ; RRID:Addgene_200329)
